>Addgene plasmid #186083 | pTR-456 tNGFR-P2A-ITGB1 | addgene full sequence | sequence record 367455 | Addgene NGS Result
TCGTCTCGCGCGTTTCGGTGATGACGGTGAAAACCTCTGACACATGCAGCTCCCGGAGACGGTCACAGCT
TGTCTGTAAGCGGATGCCGGGAGCAGACAAGCCCGTCAGGGCGCGTCAGCGGGTGTTGGCGGGTGTCGGG
GCTGGCTTAACTATGCGGCATCAGAGCAGATTGTACTGAGAGTGCACCATATGCGGTGTGAAATACCGCA
CAGATGCGTAAGGAGAAAATACCGCATCAGGCGCCATTCGCCATTCAGGCTGCGCAACTGTTGGGAAGGG
CGATCGGTGCGGGCCTCTTCGCTATTACGCCAGCTGGCGAAAGGGGGATGTGCTGCAAGGCGATTAAGTT
GGGTAACGCCAGGGTTTTCCCAGTCACGACGTTGTAAAACGACGGCCAGTGAATTCGAGCTCGGTACCCG
GGGAGGTCTGGGCCCCTGGGAGCCGCAGGAGATAATGGAGATAGAGATTCTATGGGCTGAGACCATTGGT
AGGTTTTATGGTGTTGAGGAATACTTAACACTGATTTTTTTTTTGAGCGCTGTTAATTAAATGTTAAAAT
ATAATCGGTTTGCTTTAGAGAAAGGCACGAATGGATTCTGGGGCTCTGGTATGGAAGTTATTTTCGCAGT
GTAGGTGCAAGGTGAGGGAACCAGATAGGGAGGGAGATGGGCGAGGGTCTGTGGAGAGGGGCTGGAGTGA
AATGGTTTGAGAGCCATCATGTTTATAAAAGCAATAGAAGGTACGGTGGGGTAATACTTTCTATTTAATG
CATTTTTCATTTTATTTCTTTATAACTAATATAAGGCACATTTTACATTTCAGATGGGGGCAGGTGCCAC
TGGCCGCGCCATGGACGGGCCGCGCCTGCTGCTGTTGCTGCTTCTGGGGGTGTCCCTTGGAGGTGCCAAG
GAGGCATGCCCCACAGGCCTGTACACACACAGCGGTGAGTGCTGCAAAGCCTGCAACCTGGGCGAGGGTG
TGGCCCAGCCTTGTGGAGCCAACCAGACCGTGTGTGAGCCCTGCCTGGACAGCGTGACGTTCTCCGACGT
GGTGAGCGCGACCGAGCCGTGCAAGCCGTGCACCGAGTGCGTGGGGCTCCAGAGCATGTCGGCGCCATGT
GTGGAGGCCGACGACGCCGTGTGCCGCTGCGCCTACGGCTACTACCAGGATGAGACGACTGGGCGCTGCG
AGGCGTGCCGCGTGTGCGAGGCGGGCTCGGGCCTCGTGTTCTCCTGCCAGGACAAGCAGAACACCGTGTG
CGAGGAGTGCCCCGACGGCACGTATTCCGACGAGGCCAACCACGTGGACCCGTGCCTGCCCTGCACCGTG
TGCGAGGACACCGAGCGCCAGCTCCGCGAGTGCACACGCTGGGCCGACGCCGAGTGCGAGGAGATCCCTG
GCCGTTGGATTACACGGTCCACACCCCCAGAGGGCTCGGACAGCACAGCCCCCAGCACCCAGGAGCCTGA
GGCACCTCCAGAACAAGACCTCATAGCCAGCACGGTGGCAGGTGTGGTGACCACAGTGATGGGCAGCTCC
CAGCCCGTGGTGACCCGAGGCACCACCGACAACCTCATCCCTGTCTATTGCTCCATCCTGGCTGCTGTGG
TTGTGGGTCTTGTGGCCTACATAGCCTTCAAGAGGTGGAACAGCCGCGCCAAGCGCTCGGGTTCGGGTGC
CACCAACTTCAGCCTGCTGAAGCAGGCCGGCGACGTGGAGGAGAACCCCGGCCCCAATTTACAACCTATA
TTTTGGATAGGACTCATCAGTTCAGTTTGCTGTGTGTTTGCTCAAACAGGTAAAAACAAAAAATTTTCTT
AGTTGTCTTTTCATTTCCGTATCTTGTATTGCGCTTTGACCAGTTAGGTTCATATGAGAACCTAAGTCAT
AATCATGCTGCTCCTTCTGGAAGCCCTGCAATTGTTCCTCTTACTCAGAGAAAGGTCAAGTTCCTTCATG
GTCAGGCTCCCCTCACCCCTGCCACCTGGGATGATGGGAGGCAAGTTGGCTGGTGAAGTACTAAAATGCT
AGGGATTGAACACACTGCAAGAAGATCTTTTGAGAACATGAGAGTGTGTAAGTGAACAGAAGGCAAAAGC
AAGTATATTTAGAAGCAAATGAAATAAATGTGTAGTCCTCTAGAGTCGACCTGCAGGCATGCAAGCTTGG
CGTAATCATGGTCATAGCTGTTTCCTGTGTGAAATTGTTATCCGCTCACAATTCCACACAACATACGAGC
CGGAAGCATAAAGTGTAAAGCCTGGGGTGCCTAATGAGTGAGCTAACTCACATTAATTGCGTTGCGCTCA
CTGCCCGCTTTCCAGTCGGGAAACCTGTCGTGCCAGCTGCATTAATGAATCGGCCAACGCGCGGGGAGAG
GCGGTTTGCGTATTGGGCGCTCTTCCGCTTCCTCGCTCACTGACTCGCTGCGCTCGGTCGTTCGGCTGCG
GCGAGCGGTATCAGCTCACTCAAAGGCGGTAATACGGTTATCCACAGAATCAGGGGATAACGCAGGAAAG
AACATGTGAGCAAAAGGCCAGCAAAAGGCCAGGAACCGTAAAAAGGCCGCGTTGCTGGCGTTTTTCCATA
GGCTCCGCCCCCCTGACGAGCATCACAAAAATCGACGCTCAAGTCAGAGGTGGCGAAACCCGACAGGACT
ATAAAGATACCAGGCGTTTCCCCCTGGAAGCTCCCTCGTGCGCTCTCCTGTTCCGACCCTGCCGCTTACC
GGATACCTGTCCGCCTTTCTCCCTTCGGGAAGCGTGGCGCTTTCTCATAGCTCACGCTGTAGGTATCTCA
GTTCGGTGTAGGTCGTTCGCTCCAAGCTGGGCTGTGTGCACGAACCCCCCGTTCAGCCCGACCGCTGCGC
CTTATCCGGTAACTATCGTCTTGAGTCCAACCCGGTAAGACACGACTTATCGCCACTGGCAGTAGCCACT
GGTAACAGGATTAGCAGAGCGAGGTATGTAGGCGGTGCTACAGAGTTCTTGAAGTGGTGGCCTAACTACG
GCTACACTAGAAGAACAGTATTTGGTATCTGCGCTCTGCTGAAGCCAGTTACCTTCGGAAAAAGAGTTGG
TAGCTCTTGATCCGGCAAACAAACCACCGCTGGTAGCGGTGGTTTTTTTGTTTGCAAGCAGCAGATTACG
CGCAGAAAAAAAGGATCTCAAGAAGATCCTTTGATCTTTTCTACGGGGTCTGACGCTCAGTGGAACGAAA
ACTCACGTTAAGGGATTTTGGTCATGAGATTATCAAAAAGGATCTTCACCTAGATCCTTTTAAATTAAAA
ATGAAGTTTTAAATCAATCTAAAGTATATATGAGTAAACTTGGTCTGACAGTTACCAATGCTTAATCAGT
GAGGCACCTATCTCAGCGATCTGTCTATTTCGTTCATCCATAGTTGCCTGACTCCCCGTCGTGTAGATAA
CTACGATACGGGAGGGCTTACCATCTGGCCCCAGTGCTGCAATGATACCGCGAGACCCACGCTCACCGGC
TCCAGATTTATCAGCAATAAACCAGCCAGCCGGAAGGGCCGAGCGCAGAAGTGGTCCTGCAACTTTATCC
GCCTCCATCCAGTCTATTAATTGTTGCCGGGAAGCTAGAGTAAGTAGTTCGCCAGTTAATAGTTTGCGCA
ACGTTGTTGCCATTGCTACAGGCATCGTGGTGTCACGCTCGTCGTTTGGTATGGCTTCATTCAGCTCCGG
TTCCCAACGATCAAGGCGAGTTACATGATCCCCCATGTTGTGCAAAAAAGCGGTTAGCTCCTTCGGTCCT
CCGATCGTTGTCAGAAGTAAGTTGGCCGCAGTGTTATCACTCATGGTTATGGCAGCACTGCATAATTCTC
TTACTGTCATGCCATCCGTAAGATGCTTTTCTGTGACTGGTGAGTACTCAACCAAGTCATTCTGAGAATA
GTGTATGCGGCGACCGAGTTGCTCTTGCCCGGCGTCAATACGGGATAATACCGCGCCACATAGCAGAACT
TTAAAAGTGCTCATCATTGGAAAACGTTCTTCGGGGCGAAAACTCTCAAGGATCTTACCGCTGTTGAGAT
CCAGTTCGATGTAACCCACTCGTGCACCCAACTGATCTTCAGCATCTTTTACTTTCACCAGCGTTTCTGG
GTGAGCAAAAACAGGAAGGCAAAATGCCGCAAAAAAGGGAATAAGGGCGACACGGAAATGTTGAATACTC
ATACTCTTCCTTTTTCAATATTATTGAAGCATTTATCAGGGTTATTGTCTCATGAGCGGATACATATTTG
AATGTATTTAGAAAAATAAACAAATAGGGGTTCCGCGCACATTTCCCCGAAAAGTGCCACCTGACGTCTA
AGAAACCATTATTATCATGACATTAACCTATAAAAATAGGCGTATCACGAGGCCCTT
Features (pLannotate 1.2.2; 12 found; start..end, strand, type, name):
      5..40      +  CDS            rop (fragment): Rop protein, which maintains plasmids at low copy number; rop
    142..241     +  misc_feature   bom (fragment): basis of mobility region from pBR322
    247..404     -  CDS            lacZα (fragment): LacZα fragment of β-galactosidase; lacZ fragment
    824..1681    +  CDS            NGFR (fragment): TNR16_HUMAN - Also known as TNFRSF16. Experimental evidence at protein level: Swiss-Prot protein existence level 1. Low affinity receptor which can bind to NGF, BDNF, NTF3, and NTF4. Forms a heterodimeric receptor with SORCS2 that binds the precursor forms of NGF, BDNF and NTF3 with high affinity, and has much lower affinity for mature NGF and BDNF (PubMed:24908487). Plays an important role in differentiation and survival of specific neuronal populations during development (By similarity). Can mediate cell survival as well as cell death of neural cells. Plays a role in the inactivation of RHOA
   2136..2168    +  misc_feature   MCS (fragment): pUC18/19 multiple cloning site
   2205..2221    -  protein_bind   lac operator: The lac repressor binds to the lac operator to inhibit transcription in E. coli. This inhibition can be relieved by adding lactose or isopropyl-β-D-thiogalactopyranoside (IPTG). lac repressor encoded by lacI
   2229..2259    -  promoter       lac promoter: promoter for the E. coli lac operon
   2274..2295    -  protein_bind   CAP binding site: CAP binding activates transcription in the presence of cAMP. E. coli catabolite activator protein
   2308..2400    -  CDS            lacI (fragment): lac repressor; lacI; The lac repressor binds to the lac operator to inhibit transcription in E. coli. This inhibition can be relieved by adding lactose or isopropyl-β-D-thiogalactopyranoside (IPTG).
   2583..3171    -  rep_origin     ori: high-copy-number ColE1/pMB1/pBR322/pUC origin of replication
   3342..4202    -  CDS            AmpR: β-lactamase; bla; confers resistance to ampicillin, carbenicillin, and related antibiotics
   4203..4307    -  promoter       AmpR promoter: bla
