[The description below was written by a language model from this plasmid's Addgene catalogue record and pLannotate feature annotations shown in this document.]
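Description:
pTR-456 tNGFR-P2A-ITGB1 is a pUC19-based plasmid, catalogued as a CRISPR vector, that carries a homology-directed repair template for knocking a truncated NGFR (tNGFR) marker into the human ITGB1 (CD29, integrin β1) locus. It is about 4.4 kb. It is maintained in E. coli at high copy through the ColE1/pUC origin and selected with ampicillin via β-lactamase expressed from its own promoter. The remaining annotated backbone features are pUC19 remnants with no role in the payload: lacZα, lacI, rop and bom fragments, the lac promoter, operator and CAP site, and part of the multiple cloning site.

The only annotated payload feature is a roughly 860 bp fragment of the human NGFR (TNFRSF16) coding sequence, consistent with a truncated receptor. Truncated NGFR is typically used as a signalling-deficient cell-surface tag that can be detected or enriched with antibodies. The construct name indicates that this fragment is joined to ITGB1 through a P2A self-cleaving peptide. Integration in frame at the target gene would therefore yield tNGFR and integrin β1 as separate proteins from one endogenous transcript. The P2A element and the flanking ITGB1 sequences are not annotated. The unannotated stretches on either side of the NGFR fragment presumably hold the homology arms, but the record does not give their extents. No mammalian promoter, guide RNA cassette or Cas9 gene is annotated, which suggests that expression depends on the endogenous locus and that the nuclease components are supplied separately.

The stated purpose is knock-in of tNGFR at a target gene. The associated work concerns high-yield genome engineering of primary cells with hybrid ssDNA repair templates, so this plasmid probably serves as a template source and as a surface-marker readout of knock-in efficiency.
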