Addgene plasmid #186083: pTR-456 tNGFR-P2A-ITGB1
Purpose: Knockin of truncated NGFR to target gene
Depositing lab: Alexander Marson. Depositing organization: J. David Gladstone Institutes. Publication: High-yield genome engineering in primary cells using a hybrid ssDNA repair template and small-molecule cocktails. Shy BR, Vykunta VS, Ha A, Talbot A, Roth TL, Nguyen DN, Pfeifer WG, Chen YY, Blaeschke F, Shifrut E, Vedova S, Mamedov MR, Chung JJ, Li H, Yu R, Wu D, Wolf J, Martin TG, Castro CE, Ye L, Esensten JH, Eyquem J, Marson A. Nat Biotechnol. 2022 Aug 25:10.1038/s41587-022-01418-8. doi: 10.1038/s41587-022-01418-8. PubMed 36008610.
Backbone
  Vector backbone: PUC19
  Vector type: CRISPR
Growth in bacteria
  Bacterial resistance: Ampicillin, 100 μg/mL
  Growth temperature: 37°C
  Growth strain: DH5alpha
  Copy number: High Copy
Gene/Insert
  Gene/Insert name: ITGB1
  Species: H. sapiens (human)
  Mutation: WT with tNGFR sequence
  Entrez Gene: ITGB1 (a.k.a. CD29, FNRB, GPIIA, MDF2, MSK12, VLA-BETA, VLAB)
  Cloning method: Unknown
Terms and licenses: Academic/Nonprofit Terms; Industry Terms: Not Available to Industry
Depositor comments: Please visit https://www.biorxiv.org/content/10.1101/2021.09.02.458799v1 for bioRxiv preprint.
How to cite: pTR-456 tNGFR-P2A-ITGB1 was a gift from Alexander Marson (Addgene plasmid # 186083 ; http://n2t.net/addgene:186083 ; RRID:Addgene_186083)
